>Addgene plasmid #229259 | pXTK022 [Origin_pRO1600-ColE1_PartType1] | addgene full sequence | sequence record 467639 | Addgene NGS Result
TTGAGATCCTTTTTTTCTGCGCGTAATCTGCTGCTTGCAAACAAAAAAACCACCGCTACCAGCGGTGGTT
TGTTTGCCGGATCAAGAGCTACCAACTCTTTTTCCGAAGGTAACTGGCTTCAGCAGAGCGCAGATACCAA
ATACTGTTCTTCTAGTGTAGCCGTAGTTAGGCCACCACTTCAAGAACTCTGTAGCACCGCCTACATACCT
CGCTCTGCTAATCCTGTTACCAGTGGCTGCTGCCAGTGGCGATAAGTCGTGTCTTACCGGGTTGGACTCA
AGACGATAGTTACCGGATAAGGCGCAGCGGTCGGGCTGAACGGGGGGTTCGTGCACACAGCCCAGCTTGG
AGCGAACGACCTACACCGAACTGAGATACCTACAGCGTGAGCTATGAGAAAGCGCCACGCTTCCCGAAGG
GAGAAAGGCGGACAGGTATCCGGTAAGCGGCAGGGTCGGAACAGGAGAGCGCACGAGGGAGCTTCCAGGG
GGAAACGCCTGGTATCTTTATAGTCCTGTCGGGTTTCGCCACCTCTGACTTGAGCGTCGATTTTTGTGAT
GCTCGTCAGGGGGGCGGAGCCTATGGAAAAACGCCAGCAACGCGAGTCGGTCTCTCCGATCTCAGGCGCC
GCTGGTGCCGCTGGTTGGACGCCAAGGGTGAATCCGCCTCGATACCCTGATTACTCGCTTCCTGCGCCCT
CTCAGGCGGCGATAGGGGACTGGTAAAACGGGGATTGCCCAGACGCCTCCCCCGCCCCTTCAGGGGCACA
AATGCGGCCCCAACGGGGCCACGTAGTGGTGCGTTTTTTGCGTTTCCACCCTTTTCTTCCTTTTCCCTTT
TAAACCTTTTAGGACGTCTACAGGCCACGTAATCCGTGGCCTGTAGAGTTTAAAAAGGGACGGATTTGTT
GCCATTAAGGGACGGATTTGTTGTTAAGAAGGGACGGATTTGTTGTTGTAAAGGGACGGATTTGTTGTAT
TGTGGGACGCAGATACAGTGTCCCCTTATACACAAGGAATGTCGAACGTGGCCTCACCCCCAATGGTTTA
CAAAAGCAATGCCCTGGTCGAGGCCGCGTATCGCCTCAGTGTTCAGGAACAGCGGATCGTTCTGGCCTGT
ATTAGCCAGGTGAAGAGGAGCGAGCCTGTCACCGATGAAGTGATGTATTCAGTGACGGCGGAGGACATAG
CGACGATGGCGGGTGTCCCTATCGAATCTTCCTACAACCAGCTCAAAGAAGCGGCCCTGCGCCTGAAACG
GCGGGAAGTCCGGTTAACCCAAGAGCCCAATGGCAAGGGGAAAAGACCGAGTGTGATGATTACCGGCTGG
GTGCAAACAATCATCTACCGGGAGGGTGAGGGCCGTGTAGAACTCAGGTTCACCAAAGACATGCTGCCGT
ACCTGACGGAACTCACCAAACAGTTCACCAAATACGCCTTGGCTGACGTGGCCAAGATGGACAGCACCCA
CGCGATCAGGCTTTACGAGCTGCTCATGCAATGGGACAGCATCGGCCAGCGCGAAATAGAAATTGACCAG
CTGCGAAAGTGGTTTCAACTGGAAGGCCGGTATCCCTCGATCAAGGACTTCAAGTTGCGAGTGCTTGATC
CAGCCGTGACGCAGATCAACGAGCACAGCCCGCTACAGGTGGAGTGGGCGCAGCGAAAGACCGGGCGCAA
GGTCACACATCTGTTGTTCAGTTTTGGACCGAAGAAGCCCGCCAAGGCGGTGGGTAAGGCCCCAGCGAAG
CGCAAGGCCGGGAAGATTTCAGATGCTGAGATCGCGAAACAGGCTCGCCCTGGTGAGACATGGGAAGCGG
CCCGCGCTCGACTAACCCAGATGCCGCTGGATCTGGCCTAGAGGCCGTGGCCACCACGGACCGGCCTGCC
TTTCACGGCCGCGTTGCTGGCGTTTTTCCATAGGCTCCGCCCCCCTGACGAGCATCACAAAAATCGACGC
TCAAGTCAGAGGTGGCGAAACCCGACAGGACTATAAAGATACCAGGCGTTTCCCCCTGGAAGCTCCCTCG
TGCGCTCTCCTGTTCCGACCCTGCCGCTTACCGGATGCCTGTCCGCCTTTCTCCCTTCGGGAAGCGTGGC
GCTTTCTCATAGCTCACGCTGTAGGTATCTCAGTTCGGTGTAGGTCGTTCGCTCCAAGCTGGGCTGTGTG
CACGAACCCCCCGTTCAGCCCGACCGCTGCGCCTTATCCGGTAACTATCGTCTTGAGTCCAACCCGGTAA
GACACGACTTATCGCCACTGGCAGCAGCCACTGGTAACAGGATTAGCAGAGCGAGGTATGTAGGCGGTGC
TACAGAGTTCTTGAAGTGGTGGCCTAACTACGGCTACACTAGAAGAACAGTATTTGGTATCTGCGCTCTG
CTGAAGCCAGTTACCTTCGGAAAAAGAGTTGGTAGCTCTTGATCCGGCAAACAAACCACCGCTGGTAGCG
GTGGTTTTTTTGTTTGCAAGCAGCAGATTACGCGCAGAAAAAAAGGATCTCAAGAAGATCCTTTGATCTT
TTCTACGGGGTCTGACGCTCAGTGGAACGAAAACTCACGTTAAGGGATTTTGGTCATGAGATTATCAATT
GAGACCAGAGTAGCCCGCCTAATGAGCGGGCTTTTTTTTAATTCCCCTATTTGTTTATTTTTCTAAATAC
ATTCAAATATGTATCCGCTCATGAGACAATAACCCTGATAAATGCTTCAATAATATTGAAAAAGGAAGAG
TATGAGCATTCAGCATTTTCGTGTGGCGCTGATTCCGTTTTTTGCGGCGTTTTGCCTGCCGGTGTTTGCG
CATCCGGAAACCCTGGTGAAAGTGAAAGATGCGGAAGATCAACTGGGTGCGCGCGTGGGCTATATTGAAC
TGGATCTGAACAGCGGCAAAATTCTGGAATCTTTTCGTCCGGAAGAACGTTTTCCGATGATGAGCACCTT
TAAAGTGCTGCTGTGCGGTGCGGTTCTGAGCCGTGTGGATGCGGGCCAGGAACAACTGGGCCGTCGTATT
CATTATAGCCAGAACGATCTGGTGGAATATAGCCCGGTGACCGAAAAACATCTGACCGATGGCATGACCG
TGCGTGAACTGTGCAGCGCGGCGATTACCATGAGCGATAACACCGCGGCGAACCTGCTGCTGACGACCAT
TGGCGGTCCGAAAGAACTGACCGCGTTTCTGCATAACATGGGCGATCATGTGACCCGTCTGGATCGTTGG
GAACCGGAACTGAACGAAGCGATTCCGAACGATGAACGTGATACCACCATGCCGGCAGCAATGGCGACCA
CCCTGCGTAAACTGCTGACGGGTGAGCTGCTGACCCTGGCAAGCCGCCAGCAACTGATTGATTGGATGGA
AGCGGATAAAGTGGCGGGTCCGCTGCTGCGTAGCGCGCTGCCGGCTGGCTGGTTTATTGCGGATAAAAGC
GGTGCGGGCGAACGTGGCAGCCGTGGCATTATTGCGGCGCTGGGCCCGGATGGTAAACCGAGCCGTATTG
TGGTGATTTATACCACCGGCAGCCAGGCGACGATGGATGAACGTAACCGTCAGATTGCGGAAATTGGCGC
GAGCCTGATTAAACATTGGTAAACCGATACAATTAAAGGCTCCTTTTGGAGCCTTTTTTTTTGGACGACC
CTTGTCAGATCAAAGGATCTTC
Features (pLannotate 1.2.2; 7 found; start..end, strand, type, name):
      1..589     +  rep_origin     ori: high-copy-number ColE1/pMB1/pBR322/pUC origin of replication
    663..1014    -  rep_origin     pRO1600 oriV: broad-host-range origin of replication from Pseudomonas aeruginosa plasmid pRO1600; requires the pRO1600 Rep protein for replication (West et al., 1994)
   1028..1861    +  CDS            pRO1600 Rep: replication protein for the broad-host-range plasmid pRO1600 from Pseudomonas aeruginosa&nbsp
   1915..2503    -  rep_origin     ori: high-copy-number ColE1/pMB1/pBR322/pUC origin of replication
   2640..2731    +  promoter       AmpR promoter: bla
   2732..3589    +  CDS            bla: BLAT_ECOLX - Experimental evidence at protein level: Swiss-Prot protein existence level 1. TEM-type are the most prevalent beta-lactamases in enterobacteria; they hydrolyze the beta-lactam bond in susceptible beta-lactam antibiotics, thus conferring resistance to penicillins and cephalosporins. TEM-3 and TEM-4 are capable of hydrolyzing cefotaxime and ceftazidime. TEM-5 is capable of hydrolyzing ceftazidime. TEM-6 is capable of hydrolyzing ceftazidime and aztreonam. TEM-8/CAZ-2, TEM- 16/CAZ-7 and TEM-24/CAZ-6 are markedly active against ceftazidime. IRT- 4 shows resistance to beta-lactamase in
   3596..3635    +  terminator     fd terminator: central terminator from bacteriophage fd (Otsuka and Kunisawa, 1982)
