[The description below was written by a language model from this plasmid's Addgene catalogue record and pLannotate feature annotations shown in this document.]
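Description:
pXTK022 is a Golden Gate part plasmid from the XanthoMoClo modular cloning toolkit, which was developed for genetic work in the bacterial genera Xanthobacter and Roseixanthobacter. It is built on the pXTK backbone, is catalogued as a bacterial expression vector, and is maintained in E. coli under ampicillin selection. Resistance comes from a TEM-type beta-lactamase gene (bla) driven by its native AmpR promoter and followed by the bacteriophage fd central terminator. The sequenced plasmid is about 3.7 kb.

The stored part, designated a Type 1 part in the toolkit's scheme, is a synthetic composite replication module that joins pRO1600 and ColE1 origins. The feature table shows the pRO1600 oriV, a broad-host-range origin from a Pseudomonas aeruginosa plasmid, next to the coding sequence for the pRO1600 Rep protein that this origin needs in order to replicate. A ColE1/pMB1-type origin provides replication in E. coli. This pairing is a typical shuttle arrangement: a vector assembled with the part can be built and propagated in E. coli and then maintained in non-enteric hosts. Two ColE1-type origins are annotated in opposite orientations. One presumably belongs to the part and the other to the pXTK backbone, but the record does not say which is which. The catalogue lists the plasmid as low copy, whereas the generic annotation describes the ColE1-family origin as high copy.

No Type IIS restriction sites or overhangs are annotated, and the cloning sites are recorded as unknown, so the exact part boundaries cannot be determined from this record. The plasmid carries no expression cargo. It serves as a source of the origin module for assembling multi-part XanthoMoClo plasmids.
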