Addgene plasmid #229259: pXTK022 [Origin_pRO1600-ColE1_PartType1]
Purpose: XanthoMoClo Golden Gate Part Plasmid for cloning, contains Origin_pRO1600-ColE1_PartType1
Depositing lab: Michael Springer. Depositing organization: Harvard Medical School. Publication: XanthoMoClo horizontal line A Robust Modular Cloning Genetic Toolkit for the Genera Xanthobacter and Roseixanthobacter. Soltysiak MPM, Ory ALH, Lee AD, Christophersen CE, Jalihal AP, Springer M. ACS Synth Biol. 2025 Apr 18;14(4):1173-1190. doi: 10.1021/acssynbio.4c00806. Epub 2025 Mar 13. PubMed 40080684.
Backbone
  Vector backbone: pXTK
  Vector type: Bacterial Expression
Growth in bacteria
  Bacterial resistance: Ampicillin, 100 μg/mL
  Growth temperature: 37°C
  Growth strain: DH5alpha
  Copy number: Low Copy
Gene/Insert
  Gene/Insert name: pRO1600-ColE1 Origin (alt name: Origin_pRO1600-ColE1_PartType1)
  Species: Synthetic
  Cloning method: Restriction Enzyme; 5′ cloning site unknown (unknown if destroyed)
Terms and licenses: Academic/Nonprofit Terms; Industry Terms: Not Available to Industry
How to cite: pXTK022 [Origin_pRO1600-ColE1_PartType1] was a gift from Michael Springer (Addgene plasmid # 229259 ; http://n2t.net/addgene:229259 ; RRID:Addgene_229259)
